Addgene plasmid #190170: pSIN-TRE-SspB-mCh-p60
Purpose: Doxycycline-inducible lentivirus vector to express SspBmicro-mCh-p60, a recruitable katanin for microtubule severing, in mammalian cells.
Depositing lab: Anna Akhmanova. Depositing organization: Utrecht University. Publication: Opto-katanin, an optogenetic tool for localized, microtubule disassembly. Meiring JCM, Grigoriev I, Nijenhuis W, Kapitein LC, Akhmanova A. Curr Biol. 2022 Nov 7;32(21):4660-4674.e6. doi: 10.1016/j.cub.2022.09.010. Epub 2022 Sep 28. PubMed 36174574.
Backbone
  Vector backbone: pSIN-TRE
  Backbone size w/o insert (bp): 9185
  Total vector size (bp): 11936
  Vector type: Lentiviral
  Selectable markers: Puromycin
Growth in bacteria
  Bacterial resistance: Ampicillin, 100 μg/mL
  Growth temperature: 37°C
  Growth strain: NEB Stable
  Copy number: Unknown
Gene/Insert
  Gene/Insert name: SspBmicro-mCherry-p60 (alt name: SspB-mCh-p60)
  Species: M. musculus (mouse), Synthetic
  Insert size (bp): 2751
  GenBank ID: NM_011835.3
  Tag / fusion protein: SspBmicro-mCherry (N terminal on insert)
  Cloning method: Gibson Cloning
  Sequencing primers: 5′ tcgagctcggtacccgggtcgag; 3′ acccagggctgccttggaaaaggc
Terms and licenses: Academic/Nonprofit Terms; Industry Terms: Not Available to Industry
How to cite: pSIN-TRE-SspB-mCh-p60 was a gift from Anna Akhmanova (Addgene plasmid # 190170 ; http://n2t.net/addgene:190170 ; RRID:Addgene_190170)
