[The description below was written by a language model from this plasmid's Addgene catalogue record and pLannotate feature annotations shown in this document.]
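Description:
pSIN-TRE-SspB-mCh-p60 is a self-inactivating, HIV-1-based lentiviral transfer vector built on the pSIN-TRE backbone for doxycycline-inducible expression in mammalian cells. In bacteria it is maintained through a high-copy ColE1/pUC-type origin and selected with ampicillin (AmpR); an f1 origin and an SV40 origin are also annotated in the backbone. The viral portion has an RSV promoter driving a truncated 5' LTR, followed by the Ψ packaging signal, RRE and cPPT/CTS, and it ends in a ΔU3 3' LTR. This arrangement allows genomic RNA to be produced and packaged in producer cells, while the integrated provirus lacks LTR promoter activity.

The payload is an all-in-one Tet-On design. A tetracycline response element with seven tetO copies, joined to a minimal CMV promoter, drives a fusion of SspBmicro, mCherry and mouse katanin p60 (Katna1), the catalytic subunit that severs microtubules in an ATP-dependent manner. Downstream, a human PGK promoter constitutively expresses rtTA-Advanced, which is linked through an EMCV IRES to puromycin N-acetyltransferase, and a WPRE enhances transcript expression. Transduced cells can therefore be selected with puromycin, and they switch on the fusion only when doxycycline lets rtTA bind the TRE, which is useful given that uncontrolled katanin activity would disrupt the microtubule network.

SspB acts as a recruitment handle and mCherry allows the protein to be visualised. The record describes the product as a recruitable katanin, and the associated work is an optogenetic tool for localized microtubule disassembly. The binding partner that anchors the fusion is not part of this plasmid and is not stated in the record. The sequenced record is slightly shorter (11,920 nt) than the catalogued total size of 11,936 bp.
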