Features (pLannotate 1.2.2; 34 found; start..end, strand, type, name):
      3..229     +  promoter       RSV promoter: Rous sarcoma virus enhancer/promoter
    230..410     +  LTR            5' LTR (truncated): truncated 5' long terminal repeat (LTR) from HIV-1
    457..582     +  misc_feature   HIV-1 Ψ: packaging signal of human immunodeficiency virus type 1
    566..929     +  CDS            HIV-1 gag (fragment): gag protein from human immunodeficiency virus 1; gag
   1075..1308    +  misc_feature   RRE: The Rev response element (RRE) of HIV-1 allows for Rev-dependent mRNA export from the nucleus to the cytoplasm.
   1685..1785    +  CDS            Rev (fragment): human immunodeficiency virus 1 (HIV-1) Rev protein; rev; enhances nuclear export of unspliced and incompletely spliced viral mRNAs
   1804..1921    +  misc_feature   cPPT/CTS: central polypurine tract and central termination sequence of HIV-1
   1954..2224    +  protein_bind   tetracycline response element: contains seven copies of the tetracycline operator tetO tetracycline repressor TetR
   2235..2252    +  misc_feature   MCS (fragment): pUC18/19 multiple cloning site
   2257..2295    +  promoter       minimal CMV promoter: human cytomegalovirus (CMV) immediate early promoter
   2389..2420    +  misc_feature   MCS (fragment): pUC18/19 multiple cloning site
   2470..2799    +  CDS            sspB (fragment): SSPB_HAEIN - Experimental evidence at protein level: Swiss-Prot protein existence level 1. Also stimulates degradation of the N-terminus of RseA (residues 1-108, alone or in complex with sigma-E) by ClpX-ClpP in a non-ssrA-mediated fashion. From Haemophilus influenzae (strain ATCC 51907 / DSM 11121 / KW20 / Rd).
   2905..3612    +  CDS            mCherry: mCherry is a basic (constitutively fluorescent) red fluorescent protein published in 2004, derived from Discosoma sp.. It is reported to be a very rapidly-maturing monomer with low acid sensitivity.
   3712..5184    +  CDS            Katna1: KTNA1_MOUSE - Experimental evidence at protein level: Swiss-Prot protein existence level 1. Catalytic subunit of a complex which severs microtubules in an ATP-dependent manner. Microtubule severing may promote rapid reorganization of cellular microtubule arrays and the release of microtubules from the centrosome following nucleation. Microtubule release from the mitotic spindle poles may allow depolymerization of the microtubule end proximal to the spindle pole, leading to poleward microtubule flux and poleward motion of chromosome. The function in regulating microtubule dynamics at spindle po
   5247..5757    +  promoter       hPGK promoter: human phosphoglycerate kinase 1 promoter
   5795..6541    +  CDS            rtTA-Advanced: improved tetracycline-controlled transactivator In the Tet-On® system, rtTA-Advanced binds to the Tet-responsive element and stimulates transcription only in the presence of tetracycline or doxycycline.
   6661..7123    +  misc_feature   IRES: internal ribosome entry site (IRES) of the encephalomyocarditis virus (EMCV)
   7156..7753    +  CDS            PuroR (fragment): puromycin N-acetyltransferase; pac from Streptomyces alboniger; confers resistance to puromycin
   7787..8375    +  misc_feature   WPRE: woodchuck hepatitis virus posttranscriptional regulatory element
   8392..8460    +  CDS            nef (fragment): NEF_HV1Z2 - Experimental evidence at protein level: Swiss-Prot protein existence level 1. Extracellular Nef protein targets CD4(+) T-lymphocytes for apoptosis by interacting with CXCR4 surface receptors. From Human immunodeficiency virus type 1 group M subtype D (isolate Z2/CDC-Z34) (HIV-1).
   8462..8695    +  LTR            3' LTR (ΔU3): self-inactivating 3' long terminal repeat (LTR) from HIV-1
   8767..8888    +  polyA_signal   SV40 poly(A) signal: SV40 polyadenylation signal
   8907..9042    +  rep_origin     SV40 ori: SV40 origin of replication
   9063..9081    -  promoter       T7 promoter: promoter for bacteriophage T7 RNA polymerase
   9089..9244    +  CDS            lacZα (fragment): LacZα fragment of β-galactosidase; lacZ fragment
   9249..9677    +  rep_origin     f1 ori (sequence partly withheld): f1 bacteriophage origin of replication; arrow indicates direction of (+) strand synthesis
   9730..9834    +  promoter       AmpR promoter: bla
   9835..10695   +  CDS            AmpR: β-lactamase; bla; confers resistance to ampicillin, carbenicillin, and related antibiotics
  10866..11454   +  rep_origin     ori: high-copy-number ColE1/pMB1/pBR322/pUC origin of replication
  11637..11729   +  CDS            lacI (fragment): lac repressor; lacI; The lac repressor binds to the lac operator to inhibit transcription in E. coli. This inhibition can be relieved by adding lactose or isopropyl-β-D-thiogalactopyranoside (IPTG).
  11742..11763   +  protein_bind   CAP binding site: CAP binding activates transcription in the presence of cAMP. E. coli catabolite activator protein
  11778..11808   +  promoter       lac promoter: promoter for the E. coli lac operon
  11812..11834   +  protein_bind   lac operator (fragment): The lac repressor binds to the lac operator to inhibit transcription in E. coli. This inhibition can be relieved by adding lactose or isopropyl-β-D-thiogalactopyranoside (IPTG). lac repressor encoded by lacI
  11877..11895   +  promoter       T3 promoter: promoter for bacteriophage T3 RNA polymerase
>Addgene plasmid #190170 | pSIN-TRE-SspB-mCh-p60 | addgene full sequence | sequence record 373727 | Addgene NGS Result
AATGTAGTCTTATGCAATACTCTTGTAGTCTTGCAACATGGTAACGATGAGTTAGCAACATGCCTTACAA
GGAGAGAAAAAGCACCGTGCATGCCGATTGGTGGAAGTAAGGTGGTACGATCGTGCCTTATTAGGAAGGC
AACAGACGGGTCTGACATGGATTGGACGAACCACTGAATTGCCGCATTGCAGAGATATTGTATTTAAGTG
CCTAGCTCGATACATAAACGGGTCTCTCTGGTTAGACCAGATCTGAGCCTGGGAGCTCTCTGGCTAACTA
GGGAACCCACTGCTTAAGCCTCAATAAAGCTTGCCTTGAGTGCTTCAAGTAGTGTGTGCCCGTCTGTTGT
GTGACTCTGGTAACTAGAGATCCCTCAGACCCTTTTAGTCAGTGTGGAAAATCTCTAGCAGTGGCGCCCG
AACAGGGACTTGAAAGCGAAAGGGAAACCAGAGGAGCTCTCTCGACGCAGGACTCGGCTTGCTGAAGCGC
GCACGGCAAGAGGCGAGGGGCGGCGACTGGTGAGTACGCCAAAAATTTTGACTAGCGGAGGCTAGAAGGA
GAGAGATGGGTGCGAGAGCGTCAGTATTAAGCGGGGGAGAATTAGATCGCGATGGGAAAAAATTCGGTTA
AGGCCAGGGGGAAAGAAAAAATATAAATTAAAACATATAGTATGGGCAAGCAGGGAGCTAGAACGATTCG
CAGTTAATCCTGGCCTGTTAGAAACATCAGAAGGCTGTAGACAAATACTGGGACAGCTACAACCATCCCT
TCAGACAGGATCAGAAGAACTTAGATCATTATATAATACAGTAGCAACCCTCTATTGTGTGCATCAAAGG
ATAGAGATAAAAGACACCAAGGAAGCTTTAGACAAGATAGAGGAAGAGCAAAACAAAAGTAAGACCACCG
CACAGCAAGCGGCCGCTGATCTTCAGACCTGGAGGAGGAGATATGAGGGACAATTGGAGAAGTGAATTAT
ATAAATATAAAGTAGTAAAAATTGAACCATTAGGAGTAGCACCCACCAAGGCAAAGAGAAGAGTGGTGCA
GAGAGAAAAAAGAGCAGTGGGAATAGGAGCTTTGTTCCTTGGGTTCTTGGGAGCAGCAGGAAGCACTATG
GGCGCAGCGTCAATGACGCTGACGGTACAGGCCAGACAATTATTGTCTGGTATAGTGCAGCAGCAGAACA
ATTTGCTGAGGGCTATTGAGGCGCAACAGCATCTGTTGCAACTCACAGTCTGGGGCATCAAGCAGCTCCA
GGCAAGAATCCTGGCTGTGGAAAGATACCTAAAGGATCAACAGCTCCTGGGGATTTGGGGTTGCTCTGGA
AAACTCATTTGCACCACTGCTGTGCCTTGGAATGCTAGTTGGAGTAATAAATCTCTGGAACAGATTTGGA
ATCACACGACCTGGATGGAGTGGGACAGAGAAATTAACAATTACACAAGCTTAATACACTCCTTAATTGA
AGAATCGCAAAACCAGCAAGAAAAGAATGAACAAGAATTATTGGAATTAGATAAATGGGCAAGTTTGTGG
AATTGGTTTAACATAACAAATTGGCTGTGGTATATAAAATTATTCATAATGATAGTAGGAGGCTTGGTAG
GTTTAAGAATAGTTTTTGCTGTACTTTCTATAGTGAATAGAGTTAGGCAGGGATATTCACCATTATCGTT
TCAGACCCACCTCCCAACCCCGAGGGGACCCGACAGGCCCGAAGGAATAGAAGAAGAAGGTGGAGAGAGA
GACAGAGACAGATCCATTCGATTAGTGAACGGATCTCGACGGTATCGGTTAACTTTTAAAAGAAAAGGGG
GGATTGGGGGGTACAGTGCAGGGGAAAGAATAGTAGACATAATAGCAACAGACATACAAACTAAAGAATT
ACAAAAACAAATTACAAAAATTCAAAATTTTATCGATCACGAGACTAGCCTCGAGTTTACCACTCCCTAT
CAGTGATAGAGAAAAGTGAAAGTCGAGTTTACCACTCCCTATCAGTGATAGAGAAAAGTGAAAGTCGAGT
TTACCACTCCCTATCAGTGATAGAGAAAAGTGAAAGTCGAGTTTACCACTCCCTATCAGTGATAGAGAAA
AGTGAAAGTCGAGTTTACCACTCCCTATCAGTGATAGAGAAAAGTGAAAGTCGAGTTTACCACTCCCTAT
CAGTGATAGAGAAAAGTGAAAGTCGAGTTTACCACTCCCTATCAGTGATAGAGAAAAGTGAAAGTCGAGC
TCGGTACCCGGGTCGAGGTAGGCGTGTACGGTGGGAGGCCTATATAAGCAGAGCTCGTTTAGTGAACCGT
CAGATCGCCTGGAGACGCCATCCACGCTGTTTTGACCTCCATAGAAGACACCGGGACCGATCCAGCCTCC
GCGGCCCCGAATTCGAGCTCGGTACCCGGGGATCCTCTAGTCAGCTGACGCGTACCATGGATCTGAGCGG
CCTGACCCTGCAGGAATTCAGCTCCCCGAAACGCCCTAAGCTGCTGCGTGAATATTACGATTGGCTGGTT
GATAACAGCTTTACCCCATATCTGGTGGTGGATGCCACATACCTGGGCGTGAACGTGCCCGTGGAGTATG
TGAAAGACGGTCAGATCGTGCTGAATCTGTCTGCAAGTGCGACCGGCAACCTGCAACTGACAAATGATTT
TATCCAGTTCAACGCCCAGTTTAAGGGCGTGTCTCGTGAACTGTATATCCCGATGGGTGCCGCTCTGGCC
ATTTACGCTCGCGAGAACGGCGATGGTGTGATGTTCGAACCAGAAGAAATCTATGACGAGCTGAATATTG
GTCAATTGTCTAGAGGTGGCGGGGGCAGTGGGGGAGGGGGAAGTGGAGGCGGCGGTTCTGGCGGGGGAGG
CTCCGGKGGSGGGGGGRGSGGGGGKGGGAGTAAGCTTGTGAGCAAGGGCGAGGAGGATAACATGGCCATC
ATCAAGGAGTTCATGCGCTTCAAGGTGCACATGGAGGGCTCCGTGAACGGCCACGAGTTCGAGATCGAGG
GCGAGGGCGAGGGCCGCCCCTACGAGGGCACCCAGACCGCCAAGCTGAAGGTGACCAAGGGTGGCCCCCT
GCCCTTCGCCTGGGACATCCTGTCCCCTCAGTTCATGTACGGCTCCAAGGCCTACGTGAAGCACCCCGCC
GACATCCCCGACTACTTGAAGCTGTCCTTCCCCGAGGGCTTCAAGTGGGAGCGCGTGATGAACTTCGAGG
ACGGCGGCGTGGTGACCGTGACCCAGGACTCCTCCCTGCAGGACGGCGAGTTCATCTACAAGGTGAAGCT
GCGCGGCACCAACTTCCCCTCCGACGGTCCCGTAATGCAGAAGAAGACCATGGGCTGGGAGGCCTCCTCC
GAGCGGATGTACCCCGAGGACGGCGCCCTGAAGGGCGAGATCAAGCAGAGGCTGAAGCTGAAGGACGGCG
GCCACTACGACGCTGAGGTCAAGACCACCTACAAGGCCAAGAAGCCCGTGCAGCTGCCCGGCGCCTACAA
CGTCAACATCAAGTTGGACATCACCTCCCACAACGAGGACTACACCATCGTGGAACAGTACGAACGCGCC
GAGGGCCGCCACTCCACCGGCGGCATGGACGAGCTGTACAAGGCTAGCGGAGGCGGTGGCTCAGGCGGAG
GAGGGTCAGGAGGGGGAGGCAGTGGCGGGGGCGGCTCTGGAGGAGGGGGTTCTGGTGGTGGTAGCTACGT
AATGAGTCTTCAAATGATTGTTGAGAATGTAAAATTGGCTCGTGAATATGCACTGCTGGGAAACTATGAC
TCTGCAATGGTCTACTATCAGGGAGTTCTTGACCAAATGAACAAGTACCTGTACTCAGTCAAAGATACAC
ACCTCCGTCAGAAATGGCAACAGGTTTGGCAGGAAATAAATGTGGAAGCTAAGCAAGTTAAGGATATCAT
GAAAACACTCGAGAGCTTCAAACTAGACATCACTTCTTTGCAAGCTGCACAACATGAATTTCCAGCTGCT
GAAGGAGAAGTCTGGTCCTTGCCTGTACCTGTTGAGCGAAGACCCTTACCAGGACCTAGGAAACGCCAGT
CTTCTCAGCACAGTGACCCTAAGCCACACAGTAACCGGCCAAGCACAGTCGTCAGAGCTCATCGGCCGTC
TCCACAGAATCTTCACAATGACAGAGGGAAAGCTGTTCGTAGTCGTGAAAAGAAAGAACAGAGTAAGGGA
AGAGAGGAAAAGAACAAATTACCTGCTGCAGTTACAGAACCAGAGGCAAATAAGTTTGATGGCACTGGGT
ATGACAAGGACTTAGTAGAAGCTTTGGAAAGAGATATCATTTCTCAGAATCCCAACGTTCGGTGGTATGA
TATTGCTGATTTAGTAGAAGCCAAAAAGTTGCTTCAGGAAGCAGTGGTGTTACCAATGTGGATGCCAGAA
TTCTTTAAGGGCATTAGGAGACCATGGAAAGGTGTGCTGATGGTTGGCCCACCTGGCACTGGAAAGACCC
TTCTAGCTAAAGCAGTTGCCACGGAATGCAAGACAACGTTCTTCAATGTCTCTTCATCAACTCTGACGTC
CAAATACAGAGGAGAGTCTGAGAAGCTTGTCCGTCTCCTGTTTGAAATGGCTCGGTTTTACTCCCCAGCT
ACCATATTTATTGATGAGATAGATTCCATTTGCAGCCGCCGAGGAACTTCTGAAGAGCATGAAGCCAGCC
GAAGGATGAAAGCTGAGCTGCTGGTTCAAATGGACGGTGTTGGAGGTGCCTCAGAGAACGATGACCCTTC
CAAAATGGTTATGGTTCTGGCGGCTACTAATTTCCCATGGGACATAGATGAGGCTTTAAGGCGTCGTCTG
GAGAAAAGAATCTATATTCCATTACCATCAGCAAAAGGCAGGGAAGAACTGTTGAGAATAAGTCTGCGAG
AGCTGGAATTGGCTGATGATGTCAACCTTGCGAGCATAGCAGAAAACATGGAAGGCTACTCGGGTGCAGA
CATTACCAATGTATGCAGGGACGCATCGTTGATGGCCATGAGACGGCGTATTGAGGGTCTAACCCCAGAA
GAAATCCGGAACCTTTCAAGAGAAGCAATGCACATGCCTACCACCATGGAGGATTTTGAAATGGCTTTAA
AGAAGATTTCTAAATCAGTATCAGCTGCAGATATTGAAAGATACGAGAAATGGATAGTTGAGTTTGGATC
ATGCTAGACCGGTACGCGTGCTAGCGCGGCCGCATCGATAAGCTTGTCGACGATATCGAATTCCACGGGG
TTGGGGTTGCGCCTTTTCCAAGGCAGCCCTGGGTTTGCGCAGGGACGCGGCTGCTCTGGGCGTGGTTCCG
GGAAACGCAGCGGCGCCGACCCTGGGTCTCGCACATTCTTCACGTCCGTTCGCAGCGTCACCCGGATCTT
CGCCGCTACCCTTGTGGGCCCCCCGGCGACGCTTCCTGCTCCGCCCCTAAGTCGGGAAGGTTCCTTGCGG
TTCGCGGCGTGCCGGACGTGACAAACGGAAGCCGCACGTCTCACTAGTACCCTCGCAGACGGACAGCGCC
AGGGAGCAATGGCAGCGCGCCGACCGCGATGGGCTGTGGCCAATAGCGGCTGCTCAGCAGGGCGCGCCGA
GAGCAGCGGCCGGGAAGGGGCGGTGCGGGAGGCGGGGTGTGGGGCGGTAGTGTGGGCCCTGTTCCTGCCC
GCGCGGTGTTCCGCATTCTGCAAGCCTCCGGAGCGCACGTCGGCAGTCGGCTCCCTCGTTGACCGAATCA
CCGACCTCTCTCCCCAGGGGGATCCGTTTATCTGCAGAATTCGCCCTTGACGTCATGTCTAGACTGGACA
AGAGCAAAGTCATAAACGGCGCTCTGGAATTACTCAATGGAGTCGGTATCGAAGGCCTGACGACAAGGAA
ACTCGCTCAAAAGCTGGGAGTTGAGCAGCCTACCCTGTACTGGCACGTGAAGAACAAGCGGGCCCTGCTC
GATGCCCTGCCAATCGAGATGCTGGACAGGCATCATACCCACTTCTGCCCCCTGGAAGGCGAGTCATGGC
AAGACTTTCTGCGGAACAACGCCAAGTCATTCCGCTGTGCTCTCCTCTCACATCGCGACGGGGCTAAAGT
GCATCTCGGCACCCGCCCAACAGAGAAACAGTACGAAACCCTGGAAAATCAGCTCGCGTTCCTGTGTCAG
CAAGGCTTCTCCCTGGAGAACGCACTGTACGCTCTGTCCGCCGTGGGCCACTTTACACTGGGCTGCGTAT
TGGAGGAACAGGAGCATCAAGTAGCAAAAGAGGAAAGAGAGACACCTACCACCGATTCTATGCCCCCACT
TCTGAGACAAGCAATTGAGCTGTTCGACCGGCAGGGAGCCGAACCTGCCTTCCTTTTCGGCCTGGAACTA
ATCATATGTGGCCTGGAGAAACAGCTAAAGTGCGAAAGCGGCGGGCCGGCCGACGCCCTTGACGATTTTG
ACTTAGACATGCTCCCAGCCGATGCCCTTGACGACTTTGACCTTGATATGCTGCCTGCTGACGCTCTTGA
CGATTTTGACCTTGACATGCTCCCCGGGTAAGGATCCCGCCCCTCTCCCTCCCCCCCCCCTAACGTTACT
GGCCGAAGCCGCTTGGAATAAGGCCGGTGTGCGTTTGTCTATATGTTATTTTCCACCATATTGCCGTCTT
TTGGCAATGTGAGGGCCCGGAAACCTGGCCCTGTCTTCTTGACGAGCATTCCTAGGGGTCTTTCCCCTCT
CGCCAAAGGAATGCAAGGTCTGTTGAATGTCGTGAAGGAAGCAGTTCCTCTGGAAGCTTCTTGAAGACAA
ACAACGTCTGTAGCGACCCTTTGCAGGCAGCGGAACCCCCCACCTGGCGACAGGTGCCTCTGCGGCCAAA
AGCCACGTGTATAAGATACACCTGCAAAGGCGGCACAACCCCAGTGCCACGTTGTGAGTTGGATAGTTGT
GGAAAGAGTCAAATGGCTCTCCTCAAGCGTATTCAACAAGGGGCTGAAGGATGCCCAGAAGGTACCCCAT
TGTATGGGATCTGATCTGGGGCCTCGGTGCACATGCTTTACATGTGTTTAGTCGAGGTTAAAAAAACGTC
TAGGCCCCCCGAACCACGGGGACGTGGTTTTCCTTTGAAAAACACGATGATAAGCTTGCCACAACCCACA
AGGAGACGACCTTCCATGACCGAGTACAAGCCCACGGTGCGCCTCGCCACCCGCGACGACGTCCCCCGGG
CCGTACGCACCCTCGCCGCCGCGTTCGCCGACTACCCCGCCACGCGCCACACCGTCGACCCGGACCGCCA
CATCGAGCGGGTCACCGAGCTGCAAGAACTCTTCCTCACGCGCGTCGGGCTCGACATCGGCAAGGTGTGG
GTCGCGGACGACGGCGCCGCGGTGGCGGTCTGGACCACGCCGGAGAGCGTCGAAGCGGGGGCGGTGTTCG
CCGAGATCGGCCCGCGCATGGCCGAGTTGAGCGGTTCCCGGCTGGCCGCGCAGCAACAGATGGAAGGCCT
CCTGGCGCCGCACCGGCCCAAGGAGCCCGCGTGGTTCCTGGCCACCGTCGGCGTCTCGCCCGACCACCAG
GGCAAGGGTCTGGGCAGCGCCGTCGTGCTCCCCGGAGTGGAGGCGGCCGAGCGCGCCGGGGTGCCCGCCT
TCCTGGAGACCTCCGCGCCCCGCAACCTCCCCTTCTACGAGCGGCTCGGCTTCACCGTCACCGCCGACGT
CGAGGTGCCCGAAGGACCGCGCACCTGGTGCATGACCCGCAAGCCCGGTGCCTAGCTGCAGCACGTGTCT
AGAAACGCTGGTCGACAATCAACCTCTGGATTACAAAATTTGTGAAAGATTGACTGGTATTCTTAACTAT
GTTGCTCCTTTTACGCTATGTGGATACGCTGCTTTAATGCCTTTGTATCATGCTATTGCTTCCCGTATGG
CTTTCATTTTCTCCTCCTTGTATAAATCCTGGTTGCTGTCTCTTTATGAGGAGTTGTGGCCCGTTGTCAG
GCAACGTGGCGTGGTGTGCACTGTGTTTGCTGACGCAACCCCCACTGGTTGGGGCATTGCCACCACCTGT
CAGCTCCTTTCCGGGACTTTCGCTTTCCCCCTCCCTATTGCCACGGCGGAACTCATCGCCGCCTGCCTTG
CCCGCTGCTGGACAGGGGCTCGGCTGTTGGGCACTGACAATTCCGTGGTGTTGTCGGGGAAGCTGACGTC
CTTTCCATGGCTGCTCGCCTGTGTTGCCACCTGGATTCTGCGCGGGACGTCCTTCTGCTACGTCCCTTCG
GCCCTCAATCCAGCGGACCTTCCTTCCCGCGGCCTGCTGCCGGCTCTGCGGCCTCTTCCGCGTCTTCGCC
TTCGCCCTCAGACGAGTCGGATCTCCCTTTGGGCCGCCTCCCCGCCTGGAATTCGAGCTCGGTACCTTTA
AGACCAATGACTTACAAGGCAGCTGTAGATCTTAGCCACTTTTTAAAAGAAAAGGGGGGACTGGAAGGGC
TAATTCACTCCCAACGAAGACAAGATCTGCTTTTTGCTTGTACTGGGTCTCTCTGGTTAGACCAGATCTG
AGCCTGGGAGCTCTCTGGCTAACTAGGGAACCCACTGCTTAAGCCTCAATAAAGCTTGCCTTGAGTGCTT
CAAGTAGTGTGTGCCCGTCTGTTGTGTGACTCTGGTAACTAGAGATCCCTCAGACCCTTTTAGTCAGTGT
GGAAAATCTCTAGCAGTAGTAGTTCATGTCATCTTATTATTCAGTATTTATAACTTGCAAAGAAATGAAT
ATCAGAGAGTGAGAGGAACTTGTTTATTGCAGCTTATAATGGTTACAAATAAAGCAATAGCATCACAAAT
TTCACAAATAAAGCATTTTTTTCACTGCATTCTAGTTGTGGTTTGTCCAAACTCATCAATGTATCTTATC
ATGTCTGGCTCYRSCYATCCCGCCCCTAACTCCGCCCAGTTCCGCCCATTCTCCGCCCCATGGCTGACTA
ATTTTTTTTATTTATGCAGAGGCCGAGGCCGCCTCGGCCTCTGAGCTATTCCAGAAGTAGTGAGGAGGCT
TTTTTGGAGGCCTAGGGACGTACCCAATTCGCCCTATAGTGAGTCGTATTACGCGCGCTCACTGGCCGTC
GTTTTACAACGTCGTGACTGGGAAAACCCTGGCGTTACCCAACTTAATCGCCTTGCAGCACATCCCCCTT
TCGCCAGCTGGCGTAATAGCGAAGAGGCCCGCACCGATCGCCCTTCCCAACAGTTGCGCAGCCTGAATGG
CGAATGGG
[124 nt withheld, positions 9249-9372]
C
[91 nt withheld, positions 9374-9464]
A
[49 nt withheld, positions 9466-9514]
CCTTTGACGTTGGAGTCCACGTTCTTT
[37 nt withheld, positions 9542-9578]
ACCCTATCTCGGTCTATTCTTTTGATTTATAAGGGATTTTGCCGATTTCGGCCTATTGGTTAAAAAATGA
GCTGATTTAACAAAAATTTAACGCGAATTTTAACAAAATATTAACGCTTACAATTTAGGTGGCACTTTTC
GGGGAAATGTGCGCGGAACCCCTATTTGTTTATTTTTCTAAATACATTCAAATATGTATCCGCTCATGAG
ACAATAACCCTGATAAATGCTTCAATAATATTGAAAAAGGAAGAGTATGAGTATTCAACATTTCCGTGTC
GCCCTTATTCCCTTTTTTGCGGCATTTTGCCTTCCTGTTTTTGCTCACCCAGAAACGCTGGTGAAAGTAA
AAGATGCTGAAGATCAGTTGGGTGCACGAGTGGGTTACATCGAACTGGATCTCAACAGCGGTAAGATCCT
TGAGAGTTTTCGCCCCGAAGAACGTTTTCCAATGATGAGCACTTTTAAAGTTCTGCTATGTGGCGCGGTA
TTATCCCGTATTGACGCCGGGCAAGAGCAACTCGGTCGCCGCATACACTATTCTCAGAATGACTTGGTTG
AGTACTCACCAGTCACAGAAAAGCATCTTACGGATGGCATGACAGTAAGAGAATTATGCAGTGCTGCCAT
AACCATGAGTGATAACACTGCGGCCAACTTACTTCTGACAACGATCGGAGGACCGAAGGAGCTAACCGCT
TTTTTGCACAACATGGGGGATCATGTAACTCGCCTTGATCGTTGGGAACCGGAGCTGAATGAAGCCATAC
CAAACGACGAGCGTGACACCACGATGCCTGTAGCAATGGCAACAACGTTGCGCAAACTATTAACTGGCGA
ACTACTTACTCTAGCTTCCCGGCAACAATTAATAGACTGGATGGAGGCGGATAAAGTTGCAGGACCACTT
CTGCGCTCGGCCCTTCCGGCTGGCTGGTTTATTGCTGATAAATCTGGAGCCGGTGAGCGTGGGTCTCGCG
GTATCATTGCAGCACTGGGGCCAGATGGTAAGCCCTCCCGTATCGTAGTTATCTACACGACGGGGAGTCA
GGCAACTATGGATGAACGAAATAGACAGATCGCTGAGATAGGTGCCTCACTGATTAAGCATTGGTAACTG
TCAGACCAAGTTTACTCATATATACTTTAGATTGATTTAAAACTTCATTTTTAATTTAAAAGGATCTAGG
TGAAGATCCTTTTTGATAATCTCATGACCAAAATCCCTTAACGTGAGTTTTCGTTCCACTGAGCGTCAGA
CCCCGTAGAAAAGATCAAAGGATCTTCTTGAGATCCTTTTTTTCTGCGCGTAATCTGCTGCTTGCAAACA
AAAAAACCACCGCTACCAGCGGTGGTTTGTTTGCCGGATCAAGAGCTACCAACTCTTTTTCCGAAGGTAA
CTGGCTTCAGCAGAGCGCAGATACCAAATACTGTTCTTCTAGTGTAGCCGTAGTTAGGCCACCACTTCAA
GAACTCTGTAGCACCGCCTACATACCTCGCTCTGCTAATCCTGTTACCAGTGGCTGCTGCCAGTGGCGAT
AAGTCGTGTCTTACCGGGTTGGACTCAAGACGATAGTTACCGGATAAGGCGCAGCGGTCGGGCTGAACGG
GGGGTTCGTGCACACAGCCCAGCTTGGAGCGAACGACCTACACCGAACTGAGATACCTACAGCGTGAGCT
ATGAGAAAGCGCCACGCTTCCCGAAGGGAGAAAGGCGGACAGGTATCCGGTAAGCGGCAGGGTCGGAACA
GGAGAGCGCACGAGGGAGCTTCCAGGGGGAAACGCCTGGTATCTTTATAGTCCTGTCGGGTTTCGCCACC
TCTGACTTGAGCGTCGATTTTTGTGATGCTCGTCAGGGGGGCGGAGCCTATGGAAAAACGCCAGCAACGC
GGCCTTTTTACGGTTCCTGGCCTTTTGCTGGCCTTTTGCTCACATGTTCTTTCCTGCGTTATCCCCTGAT
TCTGTGGATAACCGTATTACCGCCTTTGAGTGAGCTGATACCGCTCGCCGCAGCCGAACGACCGAGCGCA
GCGAGTCAGTGAGCGAGGAAGCGGAAGAGCGCCCAATACGCAAACCGCCTCTCCCCGCGCGTTGGCCGAT
TCATTAATGCAGCTGGCACGACAGGTTTCCCGACTGGAAAGCGGGCAGTGAGCGCAACGCAATTAATGTG
AGTTAGCTCACTCATTAGGCACCCCAGGCTTTACACTTTATGCTTCCGGCTCGTATGTTGTGTGGAATTG
TGAGCGGATAACAATTTCACACAGGAAACAGCTATGACCATGATTACGCCAAGCGCGCAATTAACCCTCA
CTAAAGGGAACAAAAGCTGGAGCTGCAAGCTT
